>Addgene plasmid #1660 | L453 | depositor full sequence | sequence record 270 | Author sequence
CAATTTCACACAGGAAACAGCTATGACCATGATTACGCCAAGCTCGAAATTAACCCTCACTAAAGGGAAC
AAAAGCTGGGTACCGGGCCCCCCCTCGAGGTCGACGGTATCGATAAGCTTGATATCGAATTCGGAAGATG
GGTTCCATGCGCCAAAGTTAAGGATACGAAGGCTCATATTGATGGTCTCAAGAAGGGACAAACATATCAG
TTCCGTGTCAAGGCTGTCAATAAGGAAGGAGCTTCTGATGCATTGTCTACTGATAAGGACACCAAAGCCA
AGAATCCATATGATGAGCCAGGAAAAACCGGAACTCCGGATGTTGTCGACTGGGATGCTGATCGTGTCTC
ACTTGAATGGGAACCACCAAAGTCTGACGGAGGAGCTCCAATCACTCAATACGTCATTGAGAAGAAGGGC
AAACATGGAAGAGACTGGCAAGAATGCGGAAAGGTTTCTGGAGATCAAACCAATGCTGAGATTCTTGGAC
TCAAGGAGGGAGAAGAGTACCAGTTCCGTGTGAAGGCTGTTAACAAGGCCGGACCGGGAGAGGCTTCAGA
CCCAAGCCGAAAGGTTGTTGCAAAGCCAAGAAACTTGAAGCCATGGATTGATCGTGAAGCAATGAAGACG
ATCACTATCAAGGTAGGAAACGATGTGGAATTCGATGTTCCAGTACGCGGAGAACCACCACCGAAGAAGG
AATGGATCTTCAATGAGAAACCAGTCGATGATCAAAAGATCAGGATTGAAAGCGAAGACTACAAGACCCG
ATTTGTGCTCCGTGGAGCAACTCGCAAGCATGCTGGTTTGTACACTCTTACTGCTACCAACGCTTCTGGA
AGCGACAAACATTCCGTTGAGGTCATTGTGCTCGGGGGGGATCCACTAGTTCTAGAGCGGCCGCCACCGC
GGTGGAGCTCCAATTCGCCCTATAGTGAGTCGTATTACAATTCACTGGCCGTCGTTTTACAACGTCGTGA
CTGGGAAAACCCTGGCGTTACCCAACTTAATCGCCTTGCAGCACATCCCCCTTTCGCCAGCTGGCGTAAT
AGCGAAGAGGCCCGCACCGATCGCCCTTCCCAACAGTTGCGCAGCCTGAATGGCGAATGGG
[124 nt withheld, positions 1112-1235]
C
[91 nt withheld, positions 1237-1327]
A
[49 nt withheld, positions 1329-1377]
CCTTTGACGTTGGAGTCCACGTTCTTT
[37 nt withheld, positions 1405-1441]
ACCCTATCTCGGTCTATTCTTTTGATTTATAAGGGATTTTGCCGATTTCGGCCTATTGGTTAAAAAATGA
GCTGATTTAACAAAAATTTAACGCGAATTTTAACAAAATATTAACGCTTACAATTTAGGTGGCACTTTTC
GGGGAAATGTGCGCGGAACCCCTATTTGTTTATTTTTCTAAATACATTCAAATATGTATCCGCTCATGAG
ACAATAACCCTGATAAATGCTTCAATAATATTGAAAAAGGAAGAGTATGAGTATTCAACATTTCCGTGTC
GCCCTTATTCCCTTTTTTGCGGCATTTTGCCTTCCTGTTTTTGCTCACCCAGAAACGCTGGTGAAAGTAA
AAGATGCTGAAGATCAGTTGGGTGCACGAGTGGGTTACATCGAACTGGATCTCAACAGCGGTAAGATCCT
TGAGAGTTTTCGCCCCGAAGAACGTTTTCCAATGATGAGCACTTTTAAAGTTCTGCTATGTGGCGCGGTA
TTATCCCGTATTGACGCCGGGCAAGAGCAACTCGGTCGCCGCATACACTATTCTCAGAATGACTTGGTTG
AGTACTCACCAGTCACAGAAAAGCATCTTACGGATGGCATGACAGTAAGAGAATTATGCAGTGCTGCCAT
AACCATGAGTGATAACACTGCGGCCAACTTACTTCTGACAACGATCGGAGGACCGAAGGAGCTAACCGCT
TTTTTGCACAACATGGGGGATCATGTAACTCGCCTTGATCGTTGGGAACCGGAGCTGAATGAAGCCATAC
CAAACGACGAGCGTGACACCACGATGCCTGTAGCAATGGCAACAACGTTGCGCAAACTATTAACTGGCGA
ACTACTTACTCTAGCTTCCCGGCAACAATTAATAGACTGGATGGAGGCGGATAAAGTTGCAGGACCACTT
CTGCGCTCGGCCCTTCCGGCTGGCTGGTTTATTGCTGATAAATCTGGAGCCGGTGAGCGTGGGTCTCGCG
GTATCATTGCAGCACTGGGGCCAGATGGTAAGCCCTCCCGTATCGTAGTTATCTACACGACGGGGAGTCA
GGCAACTATGGATGAACGAAATAGACAGATCGCTGAGATAGGTGCCTCACTGATTAAGCATTGGTAACTG
TCAGACCAAGTTTACTCATATATACTTTAGATTGATTTAAAACTTCATTTTTAATTTAAAAGGATCTAGG
TGAAGATCCTTTTTGATAATCTCATGACCAAAATCCCTTAACGTGAGTTTTCGTTCCACTGAGCGTCAGA
CCCCGTAGAAAAGATCAAAGGATCTTCTTGAGATCCTTTTTTTCTGCGCGTAATCTGCTGCTTGCAAACA
AAAAAACCACCGCTACCAGCGGTGGTTTGTTTGCCGGATCAAGAGCTACCAACTCTTTTTCCGAAGGTAA
CTGGCTTCAGCAGAGCGCAGATACCAAATACTGTCCTTCTAGTGTAGCCGTAGTTAGGCCACCACTTCAA
GAACTCTGTAGCACCGCCTACATACCTCGCTCTGCTAATCCTGTTACCAGTGGCTGCTGCCAGTGGCGAT
AAGTCGTGTCTTACCGGGTTGGACTCAAGACGATAGTTACCGGATAAGGCGCAGCGGTCGGGCTGAACGG
GGGGTTCGTGCACACAGCCCAGCTTGGAGCGAACGACCTACACCGAACTGAGATACCTACAGCGTGAGCT
ATGAGAAAGCGCCACGCTTCCCGAAGGGAGAAAGGCGGACAGGTATCCGGTAAGCGGCAGGGTCGGAACA
GGAGAGCGCACGAGGGAGCTTCCAGGGGGAAACGCCTGGTATCTTTATAGTCCTGTCGGGTTTCGCCACC
TCTGACTTGAGCGTCGATTTTTGTGATGCTCGTCAGGGGGGCGGAGCCTATGGAAAAACGCCAGCAACGC
GGCCTTTTTACGGTTCCTGGCCTTTTGCTGGCCTTTTGCTCACATGTTCTTTCCTGCGTTATCCCCTGAT
TCTGTGGATAACCGTATTACCGCCTTTGAGTGAGCTGATACCGCTCGCCGCAGCCGAACGACCGAGCGCA
GCGAGTCAGTGAGCGAGGAAGCGGAAGAGCGCCCAATACGCAAACCGCCTCTCCCCGCGCGTTGGCCGAT
TCATTAATGCAGCTGGCACGACAGGTTTCCCGACTGGAAAGCGGGCAGTGAGCGCAACGCAATTAATGTG
AGTTAGCTCACTCATTAGGCACCCCAGGCTTTACACTTTATGCTTCCGGCTCGTATGTTGTGTGGAATTG
TGAGCGGATAA
Features (pLannotate 1.2.2; 14 found; start..end, strand, type, name):
     48..66      +  promoter       T3 promoter: promoter for bacteriophage T3 RNA polymerase
     79..132     -  misc_feature   MCS (fragment): pBluescript multiple cloning site
     85..876     +  CDS            unc-22 (fragment): UNC22_CAEEL - Experimental evidence at protein level: Swiss-Prot protein existence level 1. Regulator of muscle contraction and relaxation. Senses mechanical strain that occurs during muscle activity by unfolding in clearly resolvable steps at differing forces (PubMed:18390597, PubMed:7190524). Plays a role in the organization of sarcomeres in body wall muscles (PubMed:25851606). From Caenorhabditis elegans.
    876..920     -  misc_feature   MCS (fragment): pBluescript multiple cloning site
    929..947     -  promoter       T7 promoter: promoter for bacteriophage T7 RNA polymerase
    950..1107    +  CDS            lacZα (fragment): LacZα fragment of β-galactosidase; lacZ fragment
   1112..1540    +  rep_origin     f1 ori (sequence partly withheld): f1 bacteriophage origin of replication; arrow indicates direction of (+) strand synthesis
   1593..1697    +  promoter       AmpR promoter: bla
   1698..2558    +  CDS            AmpR: β-lactamase; bla; confers resistance to ampicillin, carbenicillin, and related antibiotics
   2729..3317    +  rep_origin     ori: high-copy-number ColE1/pMB1/pBR322/pUC origin of replication
   3500..3592    +  CDS            lacI (fragment): lac repressor; lacI; The lac repressor binds to the lac operator to inhibit transcription in E. coli. This inhibition can be relieved by adding lactose or isopropyl-β-D-thiogalactopyranoside (IPTG).
   3605..3626    +  protein_bind   CAP binding site: CAP binding activates transcription in the presence of cAMP. E. coli catabolite activator protein
   3641..3671    +  promoter       lac promoter: promoter for the E. coli lac operon
   3679..3       +  protein_bind   lac operator (across the origin): The lac repressor binds to the lac operator to inhibit transcription in E. coli. This inhibition can be relieved by adding lactose or isopropyl-β-D-thiogalactopyranoside (IPTG). lac repressor encoded by lacI
