[The description below was written by a language model from this plasmid's Addgene catalogue record and pLannotate feature annotations shown in this document.]
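Description:
L453 is a small (3,692 bp) plasmid from a C. elegans vector kit, catalogued as a worm expression/RNAi vector. The repository lists the backbone as unknown and the entry as an empty backbone with no insert. However, the feature table shows a pBluescript-type phagemid architecture: a high-copy ColE1/pUC origin for propagation in E. coli, an ampicillin resistance gene (β-lactamase) with its own promoter, an f1 origin that allows single-stranded DNA production with helper phage, and the lac promoter/operator, CAP site and lacZα remnants typical of blue/white screening vectors.

Despite the "empty backbone" label, the annotated sequence carries a roughly 800 bp fragment of the C. elegans unc-22 gene, which encodes twitchin, a regulator of muscle contraction and sarcomere organisation. It sits within the split multiple cloning site, interrupting lacZα. The depositor's element list, which names several unc-22 coordinates between T3p and T7p, agrees with this. The fragment is flanked by convergent bacteriophage T3 and T7 promoters, so each strand can be transcribed separately in vitro with the corresponding polymerase to give sense and antisense RNA, which can be annealed into double-stranded RNA. No worm promoter or 3' UTR is annotated, so the plasmid appears to serve as a transcription template rather than an in vivo expression cassette. This arrangement fits the RNAi classification, with unc-22 as a target for RNA interference experiments, although the record does not state a specific purpose beyond referring to the kit documentation.
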