Addgene plasmid #1660: L453
Purpose: (Empty Backbone)
Depositing lab: Andrew Fire. Depositing organization: Carnegie Institution for Science.
Backbone
  Vector backbone: Unknown
  Backbone size (bp): 3692
  Vector type: Worm Expression, RNAi
Growth in bacteria
  Bacterial resistance: Ampicillin, 100 μg/mL
  Growth temperature: 37°C
  Growth strain: DH5alpha
  Copy number: Unknown
Gene/Insert
  Gene/Insert name: None
  Tag / fusion protein: T3p, unc2217896, unc223827, unc2218082, unc2218148, unc224616, T7p, lacZN, OriF1>>, OriF1<<
  Cloning method: Restriction Enzyme
Terms and licenses: Academic/Nonprofit Terms; Industry Terms: Not Available to Industry
Depositor comments: See Fire Lab Vector Kit Documentation 1999. Fire Lab Miniprep Number pPD34.09, Ligation number L453.
How to cite: L453 was a gift from Andrew Fire (Addgene plasmid # 1660 ; http://n2t.net/addgene:1660 ; RRID:Addgene_1660)
