>Addgene plasmid #1660 | L453 | addgene partial sequence | sequence record 16792 | 1660_m13reverse
AGATACCTCCTAAGGGACAAAAGCTGGTACCGGGCCCCCCCTCGAGGTCGACGGTATCGACCCNTTTGAT
ATCGAATTCGGAAGATGGGTTCCATGCGCCAANGTTAAGGATACGAAGGCTCATATTGATGGTCTCAAGA
AGGGACAAACATATCAGTTCCGTGTCAAGGCTGTCAATAAGGAAGGAGCTTCTGATGCATTGTCTACTGA
TAAGGACACCAAAGCCAAGAATCCATATGATGAGCCAGGAAAAACCGGAACTCCGGATGTTGTCGACTGG
GATGCTGATCGTGTCTCACTTGAATGGGAACCACCAAAGTCTGACGGAGGAGCTCCAATCACTCAATACG
TCATTGAGAAGAAGGGCAAACATGGAAGAGACTGGCAAGAATGCGGAAAGGTTTCTGGAGATCAAACCAA
TGCTGAGATTCTTGGACTCAAGGAGGGAGAAGAGTACCAGTTCCGTGTGAAGGCTGTTAACAAGGCCGGA
CCGGGAGAGGCTTCAGACCCAAGCCGAAAGGTTGTTGCAAAGCCAAGAAACTTGAAGCCATGGATTGATC
GTGAAGCAATGAAGACGATCACTATCAAGGTAGGAAACGATGTGGAATTCGATGTTCCAGTACGCGGAGA
ACCACCACCGAAGAAGGAATGGATCTTCAATGAGAAACCAGTCGATGATCAAAAGATCAGGATTGAAAGC
GAAGACTACAAGACCCGATTTGTGCTCCGTGGAGCAACTCGCAAGCATGCTGGTTTGTACACTCTTACTG
CTACCAACGCTTCTGGAAGCGACAAACATTCCGTTGAGGTCGTTGTGCTCGGGGGGGATCCACTAGTTCT
AGAGCGGCCGCCACCGCGGTGGAGCTCCAATTCGCCCTATAGTGAGTCGTATTACAATTCACTGGCCGTC
GTTTTACAACGTCGTGACTGGGAAAACCCTGGCGTTACCCAACTTAATCGCCTTGCAGCACATCCCCCNT
TTCNCNGCTGGCGTAATAGCGAANAGGCCNGCACNGATCGCCCTTTCCNACAGTTGCCCAACCTGAATGG
CGAATGGGAACCCCCCTGTANCGGCCCNTNAGCGCGGNGGGNGNGGGGTTACNNCCAGGNGACNGCTACC
TTGCNGGGCCCTANGCCCNCTCNTTTCCTTTNTNCCTTCTTTCCNCCNGTTGNCGGNTTTCCNGTAAGCT
NTAATCGGGGCTCCNTTNGGGTTCCATTTTNNNTTTCGNCCCCCCCCCAAANCTTTTNAGGGGNGGTNCC
GAGGGGCCNCCCCNAAAANGTTTNCCCTTNAGTGGNCCCCTTTTNAAGGNACTTNTCAAGGAAACCCCCC
CNCGNCTNTTTTTNNAAGGNTNCCCCCCCNGNAAAAGNGTTAAATTNCNTTNAAANCCCTTTGGGTNGGN
GGGC
